Addgene plasmid #184981: pSCL.112
Purpose: Express -Eco1 FAA1 editing ncRNA and gRNA
Depositing lab: Seth Shipman. Depositing organization: J. David Gladstone Institutes. Publication: Precise genome editing across kingdoms of life using retron-derived DNA. Lopez SC, Crawford KD, Lear SK, Bhattarai-Kline S, Shipman SL. Nat Chem Biol. 2022 Feb;18(2):199-206. doi: 10.1038/s41589-021-00927-y. Epub 2021 Dec 23. PubMed 34949838.
Backbone
  Vector backbone: pZS165 (Addgene plasmid #114451)
  Vector type: Yeast Expression
Growth in bacteria
  Bacterial resistance: Ampicillin, 100 μg/mL
  Growth temperature: 37°C
  Growth strain: DH5alpha
  Copy number: High Copy
Gene/Insert
  Gene/Insert name: Eco1 editing ncRNA and gRNA, FAA1 P233X, a1/a2 length: 12
  gRNA/shRNA sequence: gctaaaggtcttgatatc
  Species: E. coli
  Mutation: FAA1 donor P233stop
  Promoter: Gal7
  Cloning method: Gibson Cloning
Terms and licenses: Academic/Nonprofit Terms; Industry Terms: Not Available to Industry
How to cite: pSCL.112 was a gift from Seth Shipman (Addgene plasmid # 184981 ; http://n2t.net/addgene:184981 ; RRID:Addgene_184981)
