[The description below was written by a language model from this plasmid's Addgene catalogue record and pLannotate feature annotations shown in this document.]
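Description:
pSCL.112 is a yeast expression plasmid built on the pZS165 backbone for retron-based genome editing in Saccharomyces cerevisiae. It is a shuttle vector. In E. coli it replicates from a high-copy ColE1/pUC-type origin and is selected with ampicillin through the bla gene. In yeast it is maintained as a low-copy episome through a CEN6/ARS element and selected by uracil prototrophy through URA3 under its own promoter, a marker that can also be counterselected with 5-FOA. An f1 origin, a T7 promoter and fragments of lacZα, bom and rop are also annotated and appear to be carryover from the parental cloning vector.

The payload is a chimeric RNA cassette that the catalogue entry lists as driven by the galactose-inducible Gal7 promoter, although the feature table does not annotate this promoter. The cassette combines an engineered non-coding RNA from the E. coli retron Eco1 with a Cas9 guide RNA. The ncRNA, recorded with an a1/a2 region length of 12, carries a donor segment matching yeast FAA1, which is detected as a short reverse-oriented FAA1 fragment. This donor encodes a P233-to-stop change. A retron reverse transcriptase would copy this region into single-stranded DNA to serve as a repair template. Downstream, an S. pyogenes tracrRNA-derived scaffold marks the gRNA that targets the FAA1 locus. A hammerhead ribozyme fragment lies upstream of the cassette and presumably trims the 5′ end of the Pol II transcript.

No reverse transcriptase or Cas9 coding sequence is annotated on this plasmid, so these must be supplied separately. The construct is used to install a precise premature stop codon in FAA1, as a test of retron-templated editing in yeast.
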