Features (pLannotate 1.2.2; 16 found; start..end, strand, type, name):
    127..231     +  promoter       AmpR promoter: bla
    232..1092    +  CDS            AmpR: β-lactamase; bla; confers resistance to ampicillin, carbenicillin, and related antibiotics
   1263..1851    +  rep_origin     ori: high-copy-number ColE1/pMB1/pBR322/pUC origin of replication
   2288..2312    +  misc_RNA       sTRSV HHRz (fragment): hammerhead ribozyme from the tobacco ringspot virus satellite RNA (Khvorova et al., 2003)
   2422..2541    -  CDS            FAA1 (fragment): LCF1_YEAST - Experimental evidence at protein level: Swiss-Prot protein existence level 1. Activates long-chain fatty acids (LCFA) by esterification of the fatty acids into metabolically active CoA-thioesters for subsequent degradation or incorporation into phospholipids. Also facilitates the transport of LCFAs into the cell, either by active transport or by decreasing the intracellular LCFA concentration (PubMed:8206942, PubMed:11477098, PubMed:12601005, PubMed:27136724). It may supplement intracellular myristoyl-CoA pools from exogenous myristate. Preferentially acts on C12:0-C16:0 fatty aci
   2590..2657    +  misc_RNA       tracrRNA (fragment): trans-activating CRISPR RNA for the Streptococcus pyogenes CRISPR/Cas9 system
   2828..2847    +  promoter       LEU2 promoter (fragment): S. cerevisiae LEU2
   3104..3122    -  promoter       T7 promoter: promoter for bacteriophage T7 RNA polymerase
   3130..3285    +  CDS            lacZα (fragment): LacZα fragment of β-galactosidase; lacZ fragment
   3289..3717    +  rep_origin     f1 ori (sequence partly withheld): f1 bacteriophage origin of replication; arrow indicates direction of (+) strand synthesis
   3745..3796    -  misc_feature   bom (fragment): basis of mobility region from pBR322
   3875..4678    -  CDS            URA3: orotidine-5'-phosphate decarboxylase, required for uracil biosynthesis; S. cerevisiae URA3; yeast auxotrophic marker, counterselectable with 5-fluoroorotic acid (5-FOA)
   4679..4894    -  promoter       URA3 promoter: S. cerevisiae URA3
   4902..4951    -  misc_feature   bom (fragment): basis of mobility region from pBR322
   5053..5088    -  CDS            rop (fragment): Rop protein, which maintains plasmids at low copy number; rop
   5156..90      -  misc_feature   CEN/ARS (across the origin): S. cerevisiae CEN6 centromere fused to an autonomously replicating sequence
>Addgene plasmid #184981 | pSCL.112 | addgene full sequence | sequence record 376533 | Addgene NGS Result
TTTTCTTTAATTTCTTTTTTTACTTTCTATTTTTAATTTATATATTTATATTAAAAAATTTAAATTATAA
TTATTTTTATAGCACGTGATGAAAAGGACCCAGGTGGCACTTTTCGGGGAAATGTGCGCGGAACCCCTAT
TTGTTTATTTTTCTAAATACATTCAAATATGTATCCGCTCATGAGACAATAACCCTGATAAATGCTTCAA
TAATATTGAAAAAGGAAGAGTATGAGTATTCAACATTTCCGTGTCGCCCTTATTCCCTTTTTTGCGGCAT
TTTGCCTTCCTGTTTTTGCTCACCCAGAAACGCTGGTGAAAGTAAAAGATGCTGAAGATCAGTTGGGTGC
ACGAGTGGGTTACATCGAACTGGATCTCAACAGCGGTAAGATCCTTGAGAGTTTTCGCCCCGAAGAACGT
TTTCCAATGATGAGCACTTTTAAAGTTCTGCTATGTGGCGCGGTATTATCCCGTATTGACGCCGGGCAAG
AGCAACTCGGTCGCCGCATACACTATTCTCAGAATGACTTGGTTGAGTACTCACCAGTCACAGAAAAGCA
TCTTACGGATGGCATGACAGTAAGAGAATTATGCAGTGCTGCCATAACCATGAGTGATAACACTGCGGCC
AACTTACTTCTGACAACGATCGGAGGACCGAAGGAGCTAACCGCTTTTTTGCACAACATGGGGGATCATG
TAACTCGCCTTGATCGTTGGGAACCGGAGCTGAATGAAGCCATACCAAACGACGAGCGTGACACCACGAT
GCCTGTAGCAATGGCAACAACGTTGCGCAAACTATTAACTGGCGAACTACTTACTCTAGCTTCCCGGCAA
CAATTAATAGACTGGATGGAGGCGGATAAAGTTGCAGGACCACTTCTGCGCTCGGCCCTTCCGGCTGGCT
GGTTTATTGCTGATAAATCTGGAGCCGGTGAGCGTGGGTCTCGCGGTATCATTGCAGCACTGGGGCCAGA
TGGTAAGCCCTCCCGTATCGTAGTTATCTACACGACGGGGAGTCAGGCAACTATGGATGAACGAAATAGA
CAGATCGCTGAGATAGGTGCCTCACTGATTAAGCATTGGTAACTGTCAGACCAAGTTTACTCATATATAC
TTTAGATTGATTTAAAACTTCATTTTTAATTTAAAAGGATCTAGGTGAAGATCCTTTTTGATAATCTCAT
GACCAAAATCCCTTAACGTGAGTTTTCGTTCCACTGAGCGTCAGACCCCGTAGAAAAGATCAAAGGATCT
TCTTGAGATCCTTTTTTTCTGCGCGTAATCTGCTGCTTGCAAACAAAAAAACCACCGCTACCAGCGGTGG
TTTGTTTGCCGGATCAAGAGCTACCAACTCTTTTTCCGAAGGTAACTGGCTTCAGCAGAGCGCAGATACC
AAATACTGTTCTTCTAGTGTAGCCGTAGTTAGGCCACCACTTCAAGAACTCTGTAGCACCGCCTACATAC
CTCGCTCTGCTAATCCTGTTACCAGTGGCTGCTGCCAGTGGCGATAAGTCGTGTCTTACCGGGTTGGACT
CAAGACGATAGTTACCGGATAAGGCGCAGCGGTCGGGCTGAACGGGGGGTTCGTGCACACAGCCCAGCTT
GGAGCGAACGACCTACACCGAACTGAGATACCTACAGCGTGAGCTATGAGAAAGCGCCACGCTTCCCGAA
GGGAGAAAGGCGGACAGGTATCCGGTAAGCGGCAGGGTCGGAACAGGAGAGCGCACGAGGGAGCTTCCAG
GGGGAAACGCCTGGTATCTTTATAGTCCTGTCGGGTTTCGCCACCTCTGACTTGAGCGTCGATTTTTGTG
ATGCTCGTCAGGGGGGCGGAGCCTATGGAAAAAGGCCAGCAACGCGGCCTTTTTACGGTTCCTGGCCTTT
TGCTGGCCTTTTGCTGGCCTTTTGCTCAAGTAGAGGGGGTAATTTTTCCCCTTTATTTTGTTCATACATT
CTTAAATTGCTTTGCCTCTCCTTTTGGAAAGCTATACTTCGGAGCACTGTTGAGCGAAGGCTCATTAGAT
ATATTTTCTGTCATTTTCCTTAACCCAAAAATAAGGGAAAGGGTCCAAAAAGCGCTCGGACAACTGTTGA
CCGTGATCCGAAGGACTGGCTATACAGTGTTCACAAAATAGCCAAGCTGAAAATAATGTGTAGCTATGTT
CAGTTAGTTTGGCTAGCAAAGATATAAAAGCAGGTCGGAAATATTTATGGGCATTATTATGCAGAGCATC
AACATGATAAAAAAAAACAGTTGAATATTCCCTCAAAAGGGTGCGCATCTGATGAGTCCGTGAGGACGAA
ACGAGCTAGCTCGTCATGCGCACCCTTAGCGAGAGGTTTATCATTAAGGTCAACCTCTGGATGTTGTTTC
GGCATCCTGCATTGAATCTGAGTTACTGTCTGTTTTCCTCAGGATTCTTTACCTAGCTTCAAGATGTCGT
CAAAGCTAAAGGTCTTGATATCTCATCTAACTTCTTTAATTCTGTTGATGGCATCATGAGCAGATTGATA
GGAAACCCGTTTCTTCTGACGTAAGGGTGCGCAGCTAAAGGTCTTGATATCGTTTCAGAGCTATGCTGGA
AACAGCATAGCAAGTTGAAATAAGGCTAGTCCGTTATCAACTTGAAAAAGTGGCACCGAGTCGGTGCTTT
TTGATGGCCGGCATGGTCCCAGCCTCCTCGCTGGCGCCGGCTGGGCAACACCTTCGGGTGGCGAATGGGA
CTTAAAGAAAGTGGAATATTCATTCATATCATATTTTTTCTATTAACTGCCTGGTTTCTTTTAAATTTTT
TATTGGTTGTCGACTTGAACGGAGTGACAATATATATATATATATTTAATAATGACATCATTATCTGTAA
ATCTGATTCTTAATGCTATTCTAGTTATGTAAGAGTGGTCCTTTCCATAAAAAAAAAAAAAAAGAAAAAA
GAATTTTAGGAATACAATGCAGCTTGTAAGTAAAATCTGGAATATTCATATCGCCACAACTTCTTATGCT
TATAAAAGCACTAATGCCTGAATTTATGTTGAAAATATGTGTCACAAATAAAGAAACTGTGACATCTGAC
ACATTTCCACGTACCCAATTCGCCCTATAGTGAGTCGTATTACGCGCGCTCACTGGCCGTCGTTTTACAA
CGTCGTGACTGGGAAAACCCTGGCGTTACCCAACTTAATCGCCTTGCAGCACATCCCCCTTTCGCCAGCT
GGCGTAATAGCGAAGAGGCCCGCACCGATCGCCCTTCCCAACAGTTGCGCAGCCTGAATGGCGAATGG
[124 nt withheld, positions 3289-3412]
C
[91 nt withheld, positions 3414-3504]
A
[49 nt withheld, positions 3506-3554]
CCTTTGACGTTGGAGTCCACGTTCTTT
[37 nt withheld, positions 3582-3618]
ACCCTATCTCGGTCTATTCTTTTGATTTATAAGGGATTTTGCCGATTTCGGCCTATTGGTTAAAAAATGA
GCTGATTTAACAAAAATTTAACGCGAATTTTAACAAAATATTAACGCTTACAATTTCCTGATGCGGTATT
TTCTCCTTACGCATCTGTGCGGTATTTCACACCGCATAGGGTAATAACTGATATAATTAAATTGAAGCTC
TAATTTGTGAGTTTAGTATACATGCATTTACTTATAATACAGTTTTTTAGTTTTGCTGGCCGCATCTTCT
CAAATATGCTTCCCAGCCTGCTTTTCTGTAACGTTCACCCTCTACCTTAGCATCCCTTCCCTTTGCAAAT
AGTCCTCTTCCAACAATAATAATGTCAGATCCTGTAGAGACCACATCATCCACGGTTCTATACTGTTGAC
CCAATGCGTCTCCCTTGTCATCTAAACCCACACCGGGTGTCATAATCAACCAATCGTAACCTTCATCTCT
TCCACCCATGTCTCTTTGAGCAATAAAGCCGATAACAAAATCTTTGTCGCTCTTCGCAATGTCAACAGTA
CCCTTAGTATATTCTCCAGTAGATAGGGAGCCCTTGCATGACAATTCTGCTAACATCAAAAGGCCTCTAG
GTTCCTTTGTTACTTCTTCTGCCGCCTGCTTCAAACCGCTAACAATACCTGGGCCCACCACACCGTGTGC
ATTCGTAATGTCTGCCCATTCTGCTATTCTGTATACACCCGCAGAGTACTGCAATTTGACTGTATTACCA
ATGTCAGCAAATTTTCTGTCTTCGAAGAGTAAAAAATTGTACTTGGCGGATAATGCCTTTAGCGGCTTAA
CTGTGCCCTCCATGGAAAAATCAGTCAAGATATCCACATGTGTTTTTAGTAAACAAATTTTGGGACCTAA
TGCTTCAACTAACTCCAGTAATTCCTTGGTGGTACGAACATCCAATGAAGCACACAAGTTTGTTTGCTTT
TCGTGCATGATATTAAATAGCTTGGCAGCAACAGGACTAGGATGAGTAGCAGCACGTTCCTTATATGTAG
CTTTCGACATGATTTATCTTCGTTTCCTGCAGGTTTTTGTTCTGTGCAGTTGGGTTAAGAATACTGGGCA
ATTTCATGTTTCTTCAACACTACATATGCGTATATATACCAATCTAAGTCTGTGCTCCTTCCTTCGTTCT
TCCTTCTGTTCGGAGATTACCGAATCAAAAAAATTTCAAGGAAACCGAAATCAAAAAAAAGAATAAAAAA
AAAATGATGAATTGAAAAGGTGGTATGGTGCACTCTCAGTACAATCTGCTCTGATGCCGCATAGTTAAGC
CAGCCCCGACACCCGCCAACACCCGCTGACGCGCCCTGACGGGCTTGTCTGCTCCCGGCATCCGCTTACA
GACAAGCTGTGACCGTCTCCGGGAGCTGCATGTGTCAGAGGTTTTCACCGTCATCACCGAAACGCGCGAG
ACGAAAGGGCCTCGTGATACGCCTATTTTTATAGGTTAATGTCATGATAATAATGGTTTCTTAGACGGAT
CGCTTGCCTGTAACTTACACGCGCCTCGTATCTTTTAATGATGGAATAATTTGGGAATTTACTCTGTGTT
TATTTATTTTTATGTTTTGTATTTGGATTTTAGAAAGTAAATAAAGAAGGTAGAAGAGTTACGGAATGAA
GAAAAAAAAATAAACAAAGGTTTAAAAAATTTCAACAAAAAGCGTACTTTACATATATATTTATTAGACA
AGAAAAGCAGATTAAATAGATATACATTCGATTAACGATAAGTAAAATGTAAAATCACAGGATTTTCGTG
TGTGGTCTTCTACACAGACAAGATGAAACAATTCGGCATTAATACCTGAGAGCAGGAAGAGCAAGATAAA
AGGTAGTATTTGTTGGCGATCCCCCTAGAGTCTTTTACATCTTCGGAAAACAAAAACTATT
